Addgene plasmid #159166: nuc-yHS1
Purpose: Nuclear labile heme reporter
Depositing lab: Amit Reddi. Depositing organization: Georgia Institute of Technology. Publication: Heme dynamics and trafficking factors revealed by genetically encoded fluorescent heme sensors. Hanna DA, Harvey RM, Martinez-Guzman O, Yuan X, Chandrasekharan B, Raju G, Outten FW, Hamza I, Reddi AR. Proc Natl Acad Sci U S A. 2016 Jul 5;113(27):7539-44. doi: 10.1073/pnas.1523802113. Epub 2016 May 31. PubMed 27247412.
Backbone
  Vector backbone: p415GPD
  Backbone manufacturer: M. Funk
  Backbone size w/o insert (bp): 6900
  Total vector size (bp): 8600
  Vector type: Yeast Expression
  Selectable markers: LEU2
Growth in bacteria
  Bacterial resistance: Ampicillin, 100 μg/mL
  Growth temperature: 37°C
  Growth strain: DH5alpha
  Copy number: Low Copy
Gene/Insert
  Gene/Insert name: nuc-yHS1
  Species: S. cerevisiae (budding yeast)
  Insert size (bp): 1770
  Promoter: GPD
  Tag / fusion protein: SV40 NLS (C terminal on insert)
  Cloning method: Restriction Enzyme; 5′ cloning site SpeI (not destroyed); 3′ cloning site HindIII (not destroyed)
  Sequencing primers: 5′ T3; 3′ T7 Pro
Terms and licenses: Academic/Nonprofit Terms; Industry Terms: Not Available to Industry
Depositor comments: The first-generation heme sensor, HS1, consists of a heme-binding domain, the His/Met coordinating 4-alpha-helical bundle hemoprotein cytochrome b562 (Cyt b562) (13), fused to a pair of fluorescent proteins, EGFP and Katushka 2 (mKATE2)
How to cite: nuc-yHS1 was a gift from Amit Reddi (Addgene plasmid # 159166 ; http://n2t.net/addgene:159166 ; RRID:Addgene_159166)
