[The description below was written by a language model from this plasmid's Addgene catalogue record and pLannotate feature annotations shown in this document.]
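Description:
nuc-yHS1 is a yeast expression plasmid of about 8.6 kb built on the p415GPD backbone, a centromeric E. coli–S. cerevisiae shuttle vector. In yeast it is maintained at low copy through a CEN6/ARS element and selected by leucine prototrophy through the LEU2 marker with its own promoter. In E. coli it replicates from a ColE1/pUC-type origin and is selected with ampicillin via β-lactamase. The backbone also retains pBluescript-derived elements: an f1 origin, lac promoter/operator and lacZα remnants, and T3 and T7 promoters flanking the expression cassette. The short RSF ori, lacI, bom, rop and yeast gene fragments in the annotation appear to be backbone remnants or partial matches, not functional parts.

The payload, cloned between SpeI and HindIII, is driven by the strong constitutive GPD (TDH3/GAP) promoter and terminated by the CYC1 terminator. It encodes the first-generation heme sensor HS1, described by the depositor as the His/Met-coordinating four-helix-bundle hemoprotein cytochrome b562 fused to a pair of fluorescent proteins, EGFP and mKATE2, with a C-terminal SV40 nuclear localization signal that directs the sensor to the nucleus. The feature table annotates mKate2 followed by EGFP-type sequence split into two segments. It does not separately annotate the cytochrome b562 domain or the NLS, so their exact positions within the open reading frame are not defined by the annotation.

The stated purpose is to report labile heme in the nucleus of budding yeast. The record does not describe the readout mechanism, although the two-fluorophore design is consistent with a ratiometric measurement.
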