Features (pLannotate 1.2.2; 26 found; start..end, strand, type, name):
      1..52      +  rep_origin     RSF ori (fragment): Plasmids containing the RSF 1030 origin of replication can be propagated in E. coli cells that contain additional plasmids with compatible origins.
     54..146     +  CDS            lacI (fragment): lac repressor; lacI; The lac repressor binds to the lac operator to inhibit transcription in E. coli. This inhibition can be relieved by adding lactose or isopropyl-β-D-thiogalactopyranoside (IPTG).
    159..180     +  protein_bind   CAP binding site: CAP binding activates transcription in the presence of cAMP. E. coli catabolite activator protein
    195..225     +  promoter       lac promoter: promoter for the E. coli lac operon
    233..249     +  protein_bind   lac operator: The lac repressor binds to the lac operator to inhibit transcription in E. coli. This inhibition can be relieved by adding lactose or isopropyl-β-D-thiogalactopyranoside (IPTG). lac repressor encoded by lacI
    294..312     +  promoter       T3 promoter: promoter for bacteriophage T3 RNA polymerase
    337..980     +  promoter       GAP promoter: S. cerevisiae TDH3; promoter for glyceraldehyde-3-phosphate dehydrogenase
   1007..1702    +  CDS            mKate2: mKate2 is a basic (constitutively fluorescent) red fluorescent protein published in 2009, derived from Entacmaea quadricolor. It is reported to be a rapidly-maturing monomer with moderate acid sensitivity.
   1694..2476    +  CDS            cEGFP: cEGFP is a basic (constitutively fluorescent) green fluorescent protein published in 2008, derived from Aequorea victoria.
   2489..2758    +  CDS            cEGFP (fragment): cEGFP is a basic (constitutively fluorescent) green fluorescent protein published in 2008, derived from Aequorea victoria.
   2783..2809    +  misc_feature   MCS (fragment): pBluescript multiple cloning site
   2810..3057    +  terminator     CYC1 terminator: S. cerevisiae CYC1; transcription terminator for CYC1
   3076..3094    -  promoter       T7 promoter: promoter for bacteriophage T7 RNA polymerase
   3102..3257    +  CDS            lacZα (fragment): LacZα fragment of β-galactosidase; lacZ fragment
   3261..3689    +  rep_origin     f1 ori (sequence partly withheld): f1 bacteriophage origin of replication; arrow indicates direction of (+) strand synthesis
   3717..3769    -  misc_feature   bom (fragment): basis of mobility region from pBR322
   3800..3877    +  CDS            YO192_YEAST (fragment): Experimental evidence at protein level: Swiss-Prot protein existence level 1. From Saccharomyces cerevisiae (strain ATCC 204508 / S288c) (Baker's yeast).
   4017..4424    +  promoter       LEU2 promoter: S. cerevisiae LEU2
   4425..5519    +  CDS            LEU2: 3-isopropylmalate dehydrogenase, required for leucine biosynthesis; S. cerevisiae LEU2; yeast auxotrophic marker
   5881..5997    -  CDS            NFS1 (fragment): NFS1_YEAST - Also known as SPL1 From Saccharomyces cerevisiae (strain ATCC 204508 / S288c) (Baker's yeast).
   5996..6046    -  misc_feature   bom (fragment): basis of mobility region from pBR322
   6148..6183    -  CDS            rop (fragment): Rop protein, which maintains plasmids at low copy number; rop
   6252..6755    -  misc_feature   CEN/ARS: S. cerevisiae CEN6 centromere fused to an autonomously replicating sequence
   6792..6896    +  promoter       AmpR promoter: bla
   6897..7757    +  CDS            AmpR: β-lactamase; bla; confers resistance to ampicillin, carbenicillin, and related antibiotics
   7928..8516    +  rep_origin     ori: high-copy-number ColE1/pMB1/pBR322/pUC origin of replication
>Addgene plasmid #159166 | nuc-yHS1 | addgene full sequence | sequence record 311532 | Addgene NGS Result
CGCCGCAGCCGAACGACCGAGCGCAGCGAGTCAGTGAGCGAGGAAGCGGAAGAGCGCCCAATACGCAAAC
CGCCTCTCCCCGCGCGTTGGCCGATTCATTAATGCAGCTGGCACGACAGGTTTCCCGACTGGAAAGCGGG
CAGTGAGCGCAACGCAATTAATGTGAGTTAGCTCACTCATTAGGCACCCCAGGCTTTACACTTTATGCTT
CCGGCTCGTATGTTGTGTGGAATTGTGAGCGGATAACAATTTCACACAGGAAACAGCTATGACCATGATT
ACGCCAAGCGCGCAATTAACCCTCACTAAAGGGAACAAAAGCTGGAGCTCAGTTTATCATTATCAATACT
CGCCATTTCAAAGAATACGTAAATAATTAATAGTAGTGATTTTCCTAACTTTATTTAGTCAAAAAATTAG
CCTTTTAATTCTGCTGTAACCCGTACATGCCCAAAATAGGGGGCGGGTTACACAGAATATATAACATCGT
AGGTGTCTGGGTGAACAGTTTATTCCTGGCATCCACTAAATATAATGGAGCCCGCTTTTTAAGCTGGCAT
CCAGAAAAAAAAAGAATCCCAGCACCAAAATATTGTTTTCTTCACCAACCATCAGTTCATAGGTCCATTC
TCTTAGCGCAACTACAGAGAACAGGGGCACAAACAGGCAAAAAACGGGCACAACCTCAATGGAGTGATGC
AACCTGCCTGGAGTAAATGATGACACAAGGCAATTGACCCACGCATGTATCTATCTCATTTTCTTACACC
TTCTATTACCTTCTGCTCTCTCTGATTTGGAAAAAGCTGAAAAAAAAGGTTGAAACCAGTTCCCTGAAAT
TATTCCCCTACTTGACTAATAAGTATATAAAGACGGTAGGTATTGATTGTAATTCTGTAAATCTATTTCT
TAAACTTCTTAAATTCTACTTTTATAGTTAGTCTTTTTTTTAGTTTTAAAACACCAGAACTTAGTTTCGA
CGGATTCTAGAACTAGTCATATGCACATGGTATCGGAACTGATCAAGGAAAACATGCACATGAAGCTGTA
TATGGAAGGCACGGTCAACAACCACCACTTTAAATGCACCTCAGAAGGCGAAGGTAAACCTTATGAAGGT
ACCCAAACTATGAGAATTAAGGCTGTCGAAGGTGGCCCACTGCCGTTTGCCTTCGATATCTTAGCGACTT
CTTTTATGTACGGCTCAAAGACATTCATCAACCATACGCAAGGTATCCCAGATTTCTTTAAACAGTCCTT
TCCGGAAGGCTTCACCTGGGAACGCGTTACCACTTATGAAGACGGTGGCGTGCTGACAGCTACGCAAGAT
ACTTCGTTACAGGACGGTTGTTTGATTTACAACGTCAAAATCCGTGGCGTAAATTTTCCTAGCAACGGTC
CAGTCATGCAGAAAAAGACATTAGGCTGGGAAGCTAGTACCGAAACTTTGTATCCGGCAGATGGTGGCCT
GGAAGGTCGCGCTGACATGGCACTGAAATTAGTAGGTGGCGGTCACTTGATTTGCAATCTGAAGACAACG
TACCGTAGTAAAAAGCCGGCCAAAAACTTAAAGATGCCTGGTGTTTATTACGTGGATCGTAGATTGGAAA
GAATCAAAGAAGCGGACAAGGAAACGTATGTGGAACAGCACGAAGTCGCCGTCGCACGCTACTGTGATTT
ACCGTCCAAGTTAGGTCATAGAGGTGGATCCATGGTGTCCAAAGGTGAAGAACTGTTTACTGGTGTAGTG
CCGATTTTAGTTGAATTAGACGGTGATGTGAATGGTCATAAGTTTAGCGTGTCGGGTGAAGGCGAAGGTG
ATGCTACCTTTGGTGGCTCTGCAGATCTGGAAGACAACATGGAAACTCTGAACGATAACTTGAAGGTTAT
CGAAAAGGCCGATAATGCTGCACAAGTGAAAGACGCGTTAACAAAGATGCGCGCCGCGGCTTTGGATGCT
CAGAAAGCAACGCCACCGAAACTGGAGGATAAGTCTCCTGACTCACCAGAAATGAAAGATTTTCGTCATG
GCTTCGACATTTTAGTGGGTCAAATCGATGACGCCTTGAAACTGGCGAACGAGGGTAAAGTCAAGGAAGC
TCAAGCAGCCGCGGAACAGCTGAAGACCACTCGTAATGCATATCATCAGAAATACAGAGGTGGCAAACTG
ACCTTGAAGTTTATCTGTACAACGGGTAAACTGCCTGTTCCATGGCCGACTTTGGTGACCACTCTGGGCT
ATGGTGTACAATGCTTCTCACGTTACCCAGATCATATGAAACAGCACGACTTTTTCAAGAGCGCCATGCC
GGAAGGCTACGTTCAAGAACGCACTATTTTCTTTAAGGATGACGGTAACTACAAGACACGTGCGGAAGTC
AAATTTGAAGGCGATACGCTGGTAAACAGAATCGAATTGAAGGGTATCGATTTCAAGGAAGACGGCAACA
TCTTGGGTCATAAATTGGAATACAACTACAACTCCCACAACGTCTACATCATGGCTGATAAGCAAAAGAA
TGGCATCAAGGTAAACTTCAAGATCAGACATAACATCGAAGATGGTTCTGTTCAGCTGGCTGACCACTAT
CAACAGAATACACCTATTGGCGATGGTCCGGTGCTGTTACCTGATAACCATTACTTGAGCACGCAGAGTG
CACTGTCCAAAGATCCAAATGAAAAGCGCGACCACATGGTCTTGTTGGAATTTGTCACCGCTGCTGGTAT
CACTTTGGGTATGGATGAACTGTATAAACCTAAGAAGAAGAGGAAGGTTTGAAAGCTTATCGATACCGTC
GACCTCGAGTCATGTAATTAGTTATGTCACGCTTACATTCACGCCCTCCCCCCACATCCGCTCTAACCGA
AAAGGAAGGAGTTAGACAACCTGAAGTCTAGGTCCCTATTTATTTTTTTATAGTTATGTTAGTATTAAGA
ACGTTATTTATATTTCAAATTTTTCTTTTTTTTCTGTACAGACGCGTGTACGCATGTAACATTATACTGA
AAACCTTGCTTGAGAAGGTTTTGGGACGCTCGAAGGCTTTAATTTGCGGCCGGTACCCAATTCGCCCTAT
AGTGAGTCGTATTACGCGCGCTCACTGGCCGTCGTTTTACAACGTCGTGACTGGGAAAACCCTGGCGTTA
CCCAACTTAATCGCCTTGCAGCACATCCCCCTTTCGCCAGCTGGCGTAATAGCGAAGAGGCCCGCACCGA
TCGCCCTTCCCAACAGTTGCGCAGCCTGAATGGCGAATGG
[124 nt withheld, positions 3261-3384]
C
[91 nt withheld, positions 3386-3476]
A
[49 nt withheld, positions 3478-3526]
CCTTTGACGTTGGAGTCCACGTTCTTT
[37 nt withheld, positions 3554-3590]
ACCCTATCTCGGTCTATTCTTTTGATTTATAAGGGATTTTGCCGATTTCGGCCTATTGGTTAAAAAATGA
GCTGATTTAACAAAAATTTAACGCGAATTTTAACAAAATATTAACGCTTACAATTTCCTGATGCGGTATT
TTCTCCTTACGCATCTGTGCGGTATTTCACACCGCATATCGACCGGTCGAGGAGAACTTCTAGTATATCT
ACATACCTAATATTATTGCCTTATTAAAAATGGAATCCCAACAATTACATCAAAATCCACATTCTCTTCA
AAATCAATTGTCCTGTACTTCCTTGTTCATGTGTGTTCAAAAACGTTATATTTATAGGATAATTATACTC
TATTTCTCAACAAGTAATTGGTTGTTTGGCCGAGCGGTCTAAGGCGCCTGATTCAAGAAATATCTTGACC
GCAGTTAACTGTGGGAATACTCAGGTATCGTAAGATGCAAGAGTTCGAATCTCTTAGCAACCATTATTTT
TTTCCTCAACATAACGAGAACACACAGGGGCGCTATCGCACAGAATCAAATTCGATGACTGGAAATTTTT
TGTTAATTTCAGAGGTCGCCTGACGCATATACCTTTTTCAACTGAAAAATTGGGAGAAAAAGGAAAGGTG
AGAGCGCCGGAACCGGCTTTTCATATAGAATAGAGAAGCGTTCATGACTAAATGCTTGCATCACAATACT
TGAAGTTGACAATATTATTTAAGGACCTATTGTTTTTTCCAATAGGTGGTTAGCAATCGTCTTACTTTCT
AACTTTTCTTACCTTTTACATTTCAGCAATATATATATATATATTTCAAGGATATACCATTCTAATGTCT
GCCCCTAAGAAGATCGTCGTTTTGCCAGGTGACCACGTTGGTCAAGAAATCACAGCCGAAGCCATTAAGG
TTCTTAAAGCTATTTCTGATGTTCGTTCCAATGTCAAGTTCGATTTCGAAAATCATTTAATTGGTGGTGC
TGCTATCGATGCTACAGGTGTTCCACTTCCAGATGAGGCGCTGGAAGCCTCCAAGAAGGCTGATGCCGTT
TTGTTAGGTGCTGTGGGTGGTCCTAAATGGGGTACCGGTAGTGTTAGACCTGAACAAGGTTTACTAAAAA
TCCGTAAAGAACTTCAATTGTACGCCAACTTAAGACCATGTAACTTTGCATCCGACTCTCTTTTAGACTT
ATCTCCAATCAAGCCACAATTTGCTAAAGGTACTGACTTCGTTGTTGTCAGAGAATTAGTGGGAGGTATT
TACTTTGGTAAGAGAAAGGAAGACGATGGTGATGGTGTCGCTTGGGATAGTGAACAATACACCGTTCCAG
AAGTGCAAAGAATCACAAGAATGGCCGCTTTCATGGCCCTACAACATGAGCCACCATTGCCTATTTGGTC
CTTGGATAAAGCTAATGTTTTGGCCTCTTCAAGATTATGGAGAAAAACTGTGGAGGAAACCATCAAGAAC
GAATTCCCTACATTGAAGGTTCAACATCAATTGATTGATTCTGCCGCCATGATCCTAGTTAAGAACCCAA
CCCACCTAAATGGTATTATAATCACCAGCAACATGTTTGGTGATATCATCTCCGATGAAGCCTCCGTTAT
CCCAGGTTCCTTGGGTTTGTTGCCATCTGCGTCCTTGGCCTCTTTGCCAGACAAGAACACCGCATTTGGT
TTGTACGAACCATGCCACGGTTCTGCTCCAGATTTGCCAAAGAATAAGGTCAACCCTATCGCCACTATCT
TGTCTGCTGCAATGATGTTGAAATTGTCATTGAACTTGCCTGAAGAAGGTAAGGCCATTGAAGATGCAGT
TAAAAAGGTTTTGGATGCAGGTATCAGAACTGGTGATTTAGGTGGTTCCAACAGTACCACCGAAGTCGGT
GATGCTGTCGCCGAAGAAGTTAAGAAAATCCTTGCTTAAAAAGATTCTCTTTTTTTATGATATTTGTACA
TAAACTTTATAAATGAAATTCATAATAGAAACGACACGAAATTACAAAATGGAATATGTTCATAGGGTAG
ACGAAACTATATACGCAATCTACATACATTTATCAAGAAGGAGAAAAAGGAGGATGTAAAGGAATACAGG
TAAGCAAATTGATACTAATGGCTCAACGTGATAAGGAAAAAGAATTGCACTTTAACATTAATATTGACAA
GGAGGAGGGCACCACACAAAAAGTTAGGTGTAACAGAAAATCATGAAACTATGATTCCTAATTTATATAT
TGGAGGATTTTCTCTAAAAAAAAAAAAATACAACAAATAAAAAACACTCAATGACCTGACCATTTGATGG
AGTTTAAGTCAATACCTTCTTGAACCATTTCCCATAATGGTGAAAGTTCCCTCAAGAATTTTACTCTGTC
AGAAACGGCCTTAACGACGTAGTCGATATGGTGCACTCTCAGTACAATCTGCTCTGATGCCGCATAGTTA
AGCCAGCCCCGACACCCGCCAACACCCGCTGACGCGCCCTGACGGGCTTGTCTGCTCCCGGCATCCGCTT
ACAGACAAGCTGTGACCGTCTCCGGGAGCTGCATGTGTCAGAGGTTTTCACCGTCATCACCGAAACGCGC
GAGACGAAAGGGCCTCGTGATACGCCTATTTTTATAGGTTAATGTCATGATAATAATGGTTTCTTAGGAC
GGATCGCTTGCCTGTAACTTACACGCGCCTCGTATCTTTTAATGATGGAATAATTTGGGAATTTACTCTG
TGTTTATTTATTTTTATGTTTTGTATTTGGATTTTAGAAAGTAAATAAAGAAGGTAGAAGAGTTACGGAA
TGAAGAAAAAAAAATAAACAAAGGTTTAAAAAATTTCAACAAAAAGCGTACTTTACATATATATTTATTA
GACAAGAAAAGCAGATTAAATAGATATACATTCGATTAACGATAAGTAAAATGTAAAATCACAGGATTTT
CGTGTGTGGTCTTCTACACAGACAAGATGAAACAATTCGGCATTAATACCTGAGAGCAGGAAGAGCAAGA
TAAAAGGTAGTATTTGTTGGCGATCCCCCTAGAGTCTTTTACATCTTCGGAAAACAAAAACTATTTTTTC
TTTAATTTCTTTTTTTACTTTCTATTTTTAATTTATATATTTATATTAAAAAATTTAAATTATAATTATT
TTTATAGCACGTGATGAAAAGGACCCAGGTGGCACTTTTCGGGGAAATGTGCGCGGAACCCCTATTTGTT
TATTTTTCTAAATACATTCAAATATGTATCCGCTCATGAGACAATAACCCTGATAAATGCTTCAATAATA
TTGAAAAAGGAAGAGTATGAGTATTCAACATTTCCGTGTCGCCCTTATTCCCTTTTTTGCGGCATTTTGC
CTTCCTGTTTTTGCTCACCCAGAAACGCTGGTGAAAGTAAAAGATGCTGAAGATCAGTTGGGTGCACGAG
TGGGTTACATCGAACTGGATCTCAACAGCGGTAAGATCCTTGAGAGTTTTCGCCCCGAAGAACGTTTTCC
AATGATGAGCACTTTTAAAGTTCTGCTATGTGGCGCGGTATTATCCCGTATTGACGCCGGGCAAGAGCAA
CTCGGTCGCCGCATACACTATTCTCAGAATGACTTGGTTGAGTACTCACCAGTCACAGAAAAGCATCTTA
CGGATGGCATGACAGTAAGAGAATTATGCAGTGCTGCCATAACCATGAGTGATAACACTGCGGCCAACTT
ACTTCTGACAACGATCGGAGGACCGAAGGAGCTAACCGCTTTTTTGCACAACATGGGGGATCATGTAACT
CGCCTTGATCGTTGGGAACCGGAGCTGAATGAAGCCATACCAAACGACGAGCGTGACACCACGATGCCTG
TAGCAATGGCAACAACGTTGCGCAAACTATTAACTGGCGAACTACTTACTCTAGCTTCCCGGCAACAATT
AATAGACTGGATGGAGGCGGATAAAGTTGCAGGACCACTTCTGCGCTCGGCCCTTCCGGCTGGCTGGTTT
ATTGCTGATAAATCTGGAGCCGGTGAGCGTGGGTCTCGCGGTATCATTGCAGCACTGGGGCCAGATGGTA
AGCCCTCCCGTATCGTAGTTATCTACACGACGGGGAGTCAGGCAACTATGGATGAACGAAATAGACAGAT
CGCTGAGATAGGTGCCTCACTGATTAAGCATTGGTAACTGTCAGACCAAGTTTACTCATATATACTTTAG
ATTGATTTAAAACTTCATTTTTAATTTAAAAGGATCTAGGTGAAGATCCTTTTTGATAATCTCATGACCA
AAATCCCTTAACGTGAGTTTTCGTTCCACTGAGCGTCAGACCCCGTAGAAAAGATCAAAGGATCTTCTTG
AGATCCTTTTTTTCTGCGCGTAATCTGCTGCTTGCAAACAAAAAAACCACCGCTACCAGCGGTGGTTTGT
TTGCCGGATCAAGAGCTACCAACTCTTTTTCCGAAGGTAACTGGCTTCAGCAGAGCGCAGATACCAAATA
CTGTTCTTCTAGTGTAGCCGTAGTTAGGCCACCACTTCAAGAACTCTGTAGCACCGCCTACATACCTCGC
TCTGCTAATCCTGTTACCAGTGGCTGCTGCCAGTGGCGATAAGTCGTGTCTTACCGGGTTGGACTCAAGA
CGATAGTTACCGGATAAGGCGCAGCGGTCGGGCTGAACGGGGGGTTCGTGCACACAGCCCAGCTTGGAGC
GAACGACCTACACCGAACTGAGATACCTACAGCGTGAGCTATGAGAAAGCGCCACGCTTCCCGAAGGGAG
AAAGGCGGACAGGTATCCGGTAAGCGGCAGGGTCGGAACAGGAGAGCGCACGAGGGAGCTTCCAGGGGGA
AACGCCTGGTATCTTTATAGTCCTGTCGGGTTTCGCCACCTCTGACTTGAGCGTCGATTTTTGTGATGCT
CGTCAGGGGGGCGGAGCCTATGGAAAAACGCCAGCAACGCGGCCTTTTTACGGTTCCTGGCCTTTTGCTG
GCCTTTTGCTCACATGTTCTTTCCTGCGTTATCCCCTGATTCTGTGGATAACCGTATTACCGCCTTTGAG
TGAGCTGATACCGCT
